>Addgene plasmid #174530 | pKSB- 3xP3-YFPsv40 GGGG AAGA | addgene full sequence | sequence record 343225 | Addgene NGS Result
CTAAATTGTAAGCGTTAATATTTTGTTAAAATTCGCGTTAAATTTTTGTTAAATCAGCTCATTTTTTAAC
CAATAGGCCGAAATCGGCAAAATCCCTTATAAATCAAAAGAATAGACCGAGATAGGGT
[37 nt withheld, positions 129-165]
AAAGAACGTGGACTCCAACGTCAAAGG
[49 nt withheld, positions 193-241]
T
[91 nt withheld, positions 243-333]
G
[124 nt withheld, positions 335-458]
CCCATTCGCCATTCAGGCTGCGCAACTGTTGGGAAGGGCGATCGGTGCGGGCCTCTTCGCTATTACGCCA
GCTGGCGAAAGGGGGATGTGCTGCAAGGCGATTAAGTTGGGTAACGCCAGGGTTTTCCCAGTCACGACGT
TGTAAAACGACGGCCAGTGAATTGTAATACGACTCACTATAGGGCGAATTGGAGCTCCACCGCGGTGGCG
GCCGCTCTAGAACTAGTGGATCCCCCGGGCTGCAGGAATTCGATGGTCTCTGGGGATCTAATTCAATTAG
AGACTAATTCAATTAGAGCTAATTCAATTAGGATCCAAGCTTATCGATTTCGAACCCTCGACCGCCGGAG
TATAAATAGAGGCGCTTCGTCTACGGAGCGACAATTCAATTCAAACAAGCAAAGTGAACACGTCGCTAAG
CGAAAGCTAAGCAAATAAACAAGCGCAGCTGAACAAGCTAAACAATCGGGGTACCGCTAGAGTCGACGGT
ACCGCGGGCCCGGGATCCACCGGTCGCCACCATGGTGAGCAAGGGCGAGGAGCTGTTCACCGGGGTGGTG
CCCATCCTGGTCGAGCTGGACGGCGACGTAAACGGCCACAAGTTCAGCGTGTCCGGCGAGGGCGAGGGCG
ATGCCACCTACGGCAAGCTGACCCTGAAGTTCATCTGCACCACCGGCAAGCTGCCCGTGCCCTGGCCCAC
CCTCGTGACCACCTTCGGCTACGGCCTGCAGTGCTTCGCCCGCTACCCCGACCACATGAAGCAGCACGAC
TTCTTCAAGTCCGCCATGCCCGAAGGCTACGTCCAGGAGCGCACCATCTTCTTCAAGGACGACGGCAACT
ACAAGACCCGCGCCGAGGTGAAGTTCGAGGGCGACACCCTGGTGAACCGCATCGAGCTGAAGGGCATCGA
CTTCAAGGAGGACGGCAACATCCTGGGGCACAAGCTGGAGTACAACTACAACAGCCACAACGTCTATATC
ATGGCCGACAAGCAGAAGAACGGCATCAAGGTGAACTTCAAGATCCGCCACAACATCGAGGACGGCAGCG
TGCAGCTCGCCGACCACTACCAGCAGAACACCCCCATCGGCGACGGCCCCGTGCTGCTGCCCGACAACCA
CTACCTGAGCTACCAGTCCGCCCTGAGCAAAGACCCCAACGAGAAGCGCGATCACATGGTCCTGCTGGAG
TTCGTGACCGCCGCCGGGATCACTCTCGGCATGGACGAGCTGTACAAGTAAAGCGGCCGCGACTCTAGAT
CATAATCAGCCATACCACATTTGTAGAGGTTTTACTTGCTTTAAAAAACCTCCCACACCTCCCCCTGAAC
CTGAAACATAAAATGAATGCAATTGTTGTTGTTAACTTGTTTATTGCAGCTTATAATGGTTACAAATAAA
GCAATAGCATCACAAATTTCACAAATAAAGCATTTTTTTCACTGCATTCTAGTTGTGGTTTGTCCAAACT
CATCAATGTATCTTAAAGATGAGACCATCAAGCTTATCGATACCGTCGACCTCGAGGGGGGGCCCGGTAC
CAGCTTTTGTTCCCTTTAGTGAGGGTTAATTTCGAGCTTGGCGTAATCATGGTCATAGCTGTTTCCTGTG
TGAAATTGTTATCCGCTCACAATTCCACACAACATACGAGCCGGAAGCATAAAGTGTAAAGCCTGGGGTG
CCTAATGAGTGAGCTAACTCACATTAATTGCGTTGCGCTCACTGCCCGCTTTCCAGTCGGGAAACCTGTC
GTGCCAGCTGCATTAATGAATCGGCCAACGCGCGGGGAGAGGCGGTTTGCGTATTGGGCGCTCTTCCGCT
TCCTCGCTCACTGACTCGCTGCGCTCGGTCGTTCGGCTGCGGCGAGCGGTATCAGCTCACTCAAAGGCGG
TAATACGGTTATCCACAGAATCAGGGGATAACGCAGGAAAGAACATGTGAGCAAAAGGCCAGCAAAAGGC
CAGGAACCGTAAAAAGGCCGCGTTGCTGGCGTTTTTCCATAGGCTCCGCCCCCCTGACGAGCATCACAAA
AATCGACGCTCAAGTCAGAGGTGGCGAAACCCGACAGGACTATAAAGATACCAGGCGTTTCCCCCTGGAA
GCTCCCTCGTGCGCTCTCCTGTTCCGACCCTGCCGCTTACCGGATACCTGTCCGCCTTTCTCCCTTCGGG
AAGCGTGGCGCTTTCTCATAGCTCACGCTGTAGGTATCTCAGTTCGGTGTAGGTCGTTCGCTCCAAGCTG
GGCTGTGTGCACGAACCCCCCGTTCAGCCCGACCGCTGCGCCTTATCCGGTAACTATCGTCTTGAGTCCA
ACCCGGTAAGACACGACTTATCGCCACTGGCAGCAGCCACTGGTAACAGGATTAGCAGAGCGAGGTATGT
AGGCGGTGCTACAGAGTTCTTGAAGTGGTGGCCTAACTACGGCTACACTAGAAGAACAGTATTTGGTATC
TGCGCTCTGCTGAAGCCAGTTACCTTCGGAAAAAGAGTTGGTAGCTCTTGATCCGGCAAACAAACCACCG
CTGGTAGCGGTGGTTTTTTTGTTTGCAAGCAGCAGATTACGCGCAGAAAAAAAGGATCTCAAGAAGATCC
TTTGATCTTTTCTACGGGGTCTGACGCTCAGTGGAACGAAAACTCACGTTAAGGGATTTTGGTCATGAGA
TTATCAAAAAGGATCTTCACCTAGATCCTTTTAAATTAAAAATGAAGTTTTAAATCAATCTAAAGTATAT
ATGAGTAAACTTGGTCTGACAGTTACCAATGCTTAATCAGTGAGGCACCTATCTCAGCGATCTGTCTATT
TCGTTCATCCATAGTTGCCTGACTCCCCGTCGTGTAGATAACTACGATACGGGAGGGCTTACCATCTGGC
CCCAGTGCTGCAATGATACCGCGAGATCCACGCTCACCGGCTCCAGATTTATCAGCAATAAACCAGCCAG
CCGGAAGGGCCGAGCGCAGAAGTGGTCCTGCAACTTTATCCGCCTCCATCCAGTCTATTAATTGTTGCCG
GGAAGCTAGAGTAAGTAGTTCGCCAGTTAATAGTTTGCGCAACGTTGTTGCCATTGCTACAGGCATCGTG
GTGTCACGCTCGTCGTTTGGTATGGCTTCATTCAGCTCCGGTTCCCAACGATCAAGGCGAGTTACATGAT
CCCCCATGTTGTGCAAAAAAGCGGTTAGCTCCTTCGGTCCTCCGATCGTTGTCAGAAGTAAGTTGGCCGC
AGTGTTATCACTCATGGTTATGGCAGCACTGCATAATTCTCTTACTGTCATGCCATCCGTAAGATGCTTT
TCTGTGACTGGTGAGTACTCAACCAAGTCATTCTGAGAATAGTGTATGCGGCGACCGAGTTGCTCTTGCC
CGGCGTCAATACGGGATAATACCGCGCCACATAGCAGAACTTTAAAAGTGCTCATCATTGGAAAACGTTC
TTCGGGGCGAAAACTCTCAAGGATCTTACCGCTGTTGAGATCCAGTTCGATGTAACCCACTCGTGCACCC
AACTGATCTTCAGCATCTTTTACTTTCACCAGCGTTTCTGGGTGAGCAAAAACAGGAAGGCAAAATGCCG
CAAAAAAGGGAATAAGGGCGACACGGAAATGTTGAATACTCATACTCTTCCTTTTTCAATATTATTGAAG
CATTTATCAGGGTTATTGTCTCATGAGCGGATACATATTTGAATGTATTTAGAAAAATAAACAAATAGGG
GTTCCGCGCACATTTCCCCGAAAAGTGCCAC
Features (pLannotate 1.2.2; 18 found; start..end, strand, type, name):
     30..458     -  rep_origin     f1 ori (sequence partly withheld): f1 bacteriophage origin of replication; arrow indicates direction of (+) strand synthesis
    463..620     -  CDS            lacZα (fragment): LacZα fragment of β-galactosidase; lacZ fragment
    623..641     +  promoter       T7 promoter: promoter for bacteriophage T7 RNA polymerase
    650..712     +  misc_feature   MCS (fragment): pBluescript multiple cloning site
    803..925     +  promoter       hsp70 promoter (fragment): Drosophila melanogaster hsp70Bb promoter
    939..972     +  misc_feature   MCS (fragment): multiple cloning site
    980..1699    +  CDS            EYFP: enhanced YFP mammalian codon-optimized
   1716..1799    +  CDS            large T antigen (fragment): large T antigen from SV40 (simian virus 40)
   1822..1943    +  polyA_signal   SV40 poly(A) signal: SV40 polyadenylation signal
   1955..1999    +  misc_feature   MCS (fragment): pBluescript multiple cloning site
   2011..2029    -  promoter       T3 promoter: promoter for bacteriophage T3 RNA polymerase
   2074..2090    -  protein_bind   lac operator: The lac repressor binds to the lac operator to inhibit transcription in E. coli. This inhibition can be relieved by adding lactose or isopropyl-β-D-thiogalactopyranoside (IPTG). lac repressor encoded by lacI
   2098..2128    -  promoter       lac promoter: promoter for the E. coli lac operon
   2143..2164    -  protein_bind   CAP binding site: CAP binding activates transcription in the presence of cAMP. E. coli catabolite activator protein
   2177..2269    -  CDS            lacI (fragment): lac repressor; lacI; The lac repressor binds to the lac operator to inhibit transcription in E. coli. This inhibition can be relieved by adding lactose or isopropyl-β-D-thiogalactopyranoside (IPTG).
   2452..3040    -  rep_origin     ori: high-copy-number ColE1/pMB1/pBR322/pUC origin of replication
   3211..4071    -  CDS            AmpR: β-lactamase; bla; confers resistance to ampicillin, carbenicillin, and related antibiotics
   4072..4176    -  promoter       AmpR promoter: bla
