[The description below was written by a language model from this plasmid's Addgene catalogue record and pLannotate feature annotations shown in this document.]
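Description:
pKSB- 3xP3-YFPsv40 GGGG AAGA is a small, high-copy pBluescript-type plasmid (backbone listed as pKSB-) that serves as a donor module carrying a fluorescent transformation marker for building gene knock-in constructs in mosquitoes. It is propagated in E. coli through a ColE1/pUC origin and selected with ampicillin via the β-lactamase gene and its native promoter. The backbone also retains an f1 phage origin, the lac promoter/operator with a disrupted lacZα fragment, and T7 and T3 promoters flanking the remnants of the multiple cloning site into which the cassette was placed.

The payload is a synthetic 3xP3-YFP cassette. 3xP3 is an artificial promoter made of three Pax6/Eyeless binding sites placed upstream of a minimal promoter; the annotation detects only the Drosophila hsp70 core promoter fragment, which is consistent with that design, while the P3 repeats themselves are not annotated. This promoter drives EYFP, followed by an SV40 segment (a large T antigen fragment and the SV40 polyadenylation signal) that provides 3' end processing. In insects, 3xP3 typically gives expression in the eyes and parts of the nervous system, allowing transgenic or knock-in individuals to be scored visually. The insert is described as a BsaI cassette, and the GGGG and AAGA in the name most likely denote the four-base overhangs released by BsaI digestion for ordered Golden Gate-style assembly with other modules, although the record does not state this explicitly.

The catalogue lists a total size of 5203 bp, whereas the sequenced record is 4,199 nt, which closely matches the stated backbone plus insert sizes.
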