Addgene plasmid #174530: pKSB- 3xP3-YFPsv40 GGGG AAGA
Purpose: 3xP3-YFP fluorescence marker cassette for gene knock-in in mosquitoes
Depositing lab: Eric Marois. Depositing organization: CNRS UPR 9022, INSERM U1257, Réponse immunitaire chez le moustique anophèle vecteur du paludisme.
Backbone
  Vector backbone: pKSB-
  Backbone size w/o insert (bp): 2961
  Total vector size (bp): 5203
  Vector type: Insect Expression
Growth in bacteria
  Bacterial resistance: Ampicillin, 100 μg/mL
  Growth temperature: 37°C
  Growth strain: DH5alpha
  Copy number: High Copy
Gene/Insert
  Gene/Insert name: 3xP3-YFP BsaI cassette
  Species: Synthetic
  Insert size (bp): 1242
  Promoter: 3xP3
  Cloning method: Ligation Independent Cloning
  Sequencing primers: 5′ M13F; 3′ M13R
Terms and licenses: Academic/Nonprofit Terms; Industry Terms: Not Available to Industry
How to cite: pKSB- 3xP3-YFPsv40 GGGG AAGA was a gift from Eric Marois (Addgene plasmid # 174530 ; http://n2t.net/addgene:174530 ; RRID:Addgene_174530)
